Addgene plasmid #107131: pHW530 (Prab-3::cGAL-N::let-858 3'UTR)
Purpose: cGAL-N driver under the control of C. elegans rab-3 promoter
Depositing lab: Paul Sternberg. Depositing organization: California Institute of Technology. Publication: Split cGAL, an intersectional strategy using a split intein for refined spatiotemporal transgene control in Caenorhabditiselegans. Wang H, Liu J, Yuet KP, Hill AJ, Sternberg PW. Proc Natl Acad Sci U S A. 2018 Mar 26. pii: 1720063115. doi: 10.1073/pnas.1720063115. PubMed 29581308.
Backbone
  Vector backbone: pHW393
  Vector type: Worm Expression
Growth in bacteria
  Bacterial resistance: Ampicillin, 100 μg/mL
  Growth temperature: 37°C
  Growth strain: DH5alpha
  Copy number: High Copy
Gene/Insert
  Gene/Insert name: NLS::cGAL(DBD)::gp41-1-N-intein (alt name: cGAL-N)
  Promoter: C. elegans rab-3 promoter
  Cloning method: Unknown
  Sequencing primers: 5′ oHW10f, TGAGCGGATAACAATTTCAC; 3′ oHW233r, cgaattgggagacggaaagag
Terms and licenses: Academic/Nonprofit Terms; Industry Terms: Not Available to Industry
How to cite: pHW530 (Prab-3::cGAL-N::let-858 3'UTR) was a gift from Paul Sternberg (Addgene plasmid # 107131 ; http://n2t.net/addgene:107131 ; RRID:Addgene_107131)
