[The description below was written by a language model from this plasmid's Addgene catalogue record and pLannotate feature annotations shown in this document.]
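Description:
pHW530 is a C. elegans expression plasmid built on the pHW393 backbone that serves as the "N" half of the split cGAL bipartite transgene control system. It is maintained in E. coli as a high-copy plasmid through a ColE1/pUC-type origin and selected with ampicillin via the bla (AmpR) gene and its own promoter. Remnants of a pUC-style cloning region (a lacI fragment, CAP binding site, lac promoter and operator, and a piece of the pUC18/19 multiple cloning site) are also present; these are backbone leftovers rather than functional parts of the worm cassette.

The payload is cGAL-N, a fusion of a nuclear localisation signal, the cGAL DNA-binding domain and the N-terminal half of the gp41-1 split intein, placed under the C. elegans rab-3 promoter and followed by the let-858 3'UTR. The automated annotation of the 4,912 nt sequence recognises only the DNA-binding portion, as a fragment matching yeast GAL4. It does not label the rab-3 promoter, NLS, intein segment or 3'UTR, so these elements are known from the catalogue fields rather than the feature table. On its own, cGAL-N lacks a transcriptional activation domain. In the split design, it is intended to be combined with a complementary driver carrying the C-intein half, so that intein-mediated protein splicing reconstitutes a complete cGAL activator only in cells where both promoters are active. This gives intersectional, spatiotemporally refined activation of UAS-controlled effector transgenes. The record does not describe the partner construct or any worm transformation marker.
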