Features (pLannotate 1.2.2; 9 found; start..end, strand, type, name):
   1216..1233    -  misc_feature   MCS (fragment): pUC18/19 multiple cloning site
   1343..1783    +  CDS            GAL4 (fragment): GAL4_YEAST - Experimental evidence at protein level: Swiss-Prot protein existence level 1. This protein is a positive regulator for the gene expression of the galactose-induced genes such as GAL1, GAL2, GAL7, GAL10, and MEL1 which code for the enzymes used to convert galactose to glucose. It recognizes a 17 base pair sequence in (5'-CGGRNNRCYNYNCNCCG-3') the upstream activating sequence (UAS-G) of these genes. From Saccharomyces cerevisiae (strain ATCC 204508 / S288c) (Baker's yeast).
   2621..2725    +  promoter       AmpR promoter: bla
   2726..3586    +  CDS            AmpR: β-lactamase; bla; confers resistance to ampicillin, carbenicillin, and related antibiotics
   3757..4345    +  rep_origin     ori: high-copy-number ColE1/pMB1/pBR322/pUC origin of replication
   4528..4620    +  CDS            lacI (fragment): lac repressor; lacI; The lac repressor binds to the lac operator to inhibit transcription in E. coli. This inhibition can be relieved by adding lactose or isopropyl-β-D-thiogalactopyranoside (IPTG).
   4633..4654    +  protein_bind   CAP binding site: CAP binding activates transcription in the presence of cAMP. E. coli catabolite activator protein
   4669..4699    +  promoter       lac promoter: promoter for the E. coli lac operon
   4707..4723    +  protein_bind   lac operator: The lac repressor binds to the lac operator to inhibit transcription in E. coli. This inhibition can be relieved by adding lactose or isopropyl-β-D-thiogalactopyranoside (IPTG). lac repressor encoded by lacI
>Addgene plasmid #107131 | pHW530 (Prab-3::cGAL-N::let-858 3'UTR) | addgene full sequence | sequence record 207285 | Addgene NGS Result
GATCTTCAGATGGGAGCAGTGGACTGTCTATTTGATATTCTTAAAATGTACTCTATAAAAGATGAAACTG
TAATGACCAATTCCCTACATAAATATTTTTAACTAATTGGTCGGATATTTGGGGATCAGAGAAGTACTTG
TTTTTGCGATATTAATAATGATATATTTTTCTAGTAAAAAAATGTTAAGCGATTTGTGAATAATTAAGTT
GGCTTGAAAAAGATTTTTTGATAGCTATGTATTTTGTTAATTTAAATCAGATTTTAAAACTTTATTATTG
ACTATTTATATATATTATATATTATATATTTTCATGGTTTAATCAAAATCTATTAAATTATTTCTAAAAT
CTCTAAATATCGAATTCTCTAAAAAGCTTCATCAACAAAAGCATTTCAATTATCTAACACAATGAGAATA
ATTCAAGAACTGAAATAGAAAGAAATCTAGAAAAAAAAGAGAGTGAGGTGCCCTATTAAATCGGTGCTCT
CCTCTCTAACAGAAGCGCCTACACGCACCCAAGAGAGCTCTTTTTCTTTCTTTTTTCGGAGCACACATAC
ACGCATACACTCCTCAGAAGTGTATAGAGAAAATGGGAGAAGAAGCGAAAGAAGACGAAGAAGCGGTTGT
GATGTATGCATCGGGCGTTTCTATCTCTCTCCGTGAGCAACGAGCTAGTCAACCCATCGATCCATTTTTG
TGAGCACACACAGAGAGAGACTCAAACACACTCACAGCTTCACACTGAGCTCCAAGAGCTCTGTAGAGAG
AAGCCAGAGTATGCTTTCCTCGATTTTCCTAACGTCTTCTTCTTCTGCTTTTTTCTTTTTCCCAACGAGT
TGTAGTCCACTAACTTCAATTTTTCCTCCAGAGAAAGAGTTTTAGAGAGACAGCTGATAAATACACTAGA
GAAATAAAAAGAATGATAAAAATTTGCTATTTTAATCAGTTCCCTCTCGTTTCTCTAAGTTTTGTTGTTG
GGTTGGGAAATTAAAATTGGAAAATGGAAATAACGTTTTTTTCTGTCTAATCTTGAATTCTCCAGACATT
TCTTATTTCCTTTTTTGTTGCAAGTTTTTCTTCCTTCTCTAATTTTTAATCAAAGATATCTCGCTATGAA
CTTTGAATTTTTGATATTTTGATTCTATAAATACATAAAGTAATCTAAATGCTCTTTTAAAATAAATCTA
CAGTAGCCCTATTTTCAGGGCGCGCCTCTAGAGGATCCCCGGGATTGGCCAAAGGACCCAAAGGTATGTT
TCGAATGATACTAACATAACATAGAACATTTTCAGGAGGACCCTTGGCTAGGATGGGCCCTAAAAAGAAG
CGTAAAGCTAGCATGAAGCTGTTGTCTTCAATGGAACAAGCTTGCGACATATGCCGGTTAAAAAAACTCA
GGTGCTCGAAGGAAAAGCCCAAGTGTGCCAAGTGTCTGAAGAACAACTCGGAGTGCCGTTATTCTCCCAA
GGCTATGAGGTCCCCACTGACCAGGGCGCATCTGACAGAGGTAGAATCAAGGTTGGAAAAATTGGAAGAT
TTGTTTCTGCTCATGTTTCCTCGGGAAAACCTGGACAGCATTTTGAACATGGACTCTTTGGACGAAGTGA
AAGTAATGTTGAAACAATTATATATGCAGGACTATGGTGACACGGATGCTGCTATGGATAGCTTGACCCC
TATGGAAAATGGCATGTCTGAAGGGCCGAGAAAACACATGAAGACTGCGACATCATCGCCAAAAGTGGAT
GAAGATGGAAGCCAAAGTCAGTTGAGTGTATCGCCGGAATTCCCGCTGCAGTCTGGTGGCGGAGGGGCTC
CTAGGTGCCTCGACCTCAAGACCCAAGTCCAAACCCCACAAGGAATGAAGGAGATCTCCAACATCCAAGT
CGGAGACCTCGTCCTCTCCAACACCGGATACAACGAGGTCCTCAACGTCTTCCCAAAGTCCAAGAAGAAG
TCCTACAAGATCACCCTCGAGGACGGAAAGGAGATCATCTGCTCCGAGGAGCACCTCTTCCCAACCCAAA
CCGGAGAGATGAACATCTCCGGAGGACTCAAGGAGGGAATGTGCCTCTACGTCAAGGAGTAAGGTACCGA
ATTCGCTAGCCGGCCATACAAGTAATCCGGATGATCGACGCCAACGTCGTTGAATTTTCAAATTTTAAAT
ACTGAATATTTGTTTTTTTTCCTATTATTTATTTATTCTCTTTGTGTTTTTTTTCTTGCTTTCTAAAAAA
TTAATTCAATCCAAATCTAAACATTTTTTTTTCTCTTTCCGTCTCCCAATTCGTATTCCGCTCCTCTCAT
CTGAACACAATGTGCAAGTTTATTTATCTTCTCGCTTTCATTTCATTAGGACGTGGGGGGAATTGGTGGA
AGGGGGAAACACACAAAAGGATGATGGAAATGAAATAAGGACACACAATATGCAACAACATTCAATTCAG
AAATATGGAGGAAGGTTTAAAAGAAAACATAAAAATATATAGAGGAGGAAGGAAAACTAGTAAAAAATAA
GCAAAGAAATTAGGCGAACGATGAGAATTGTCCTCGCTTGGGCCCAAAAGGCCTTTTTTTTTTGGCGCCG
ACGTCAGGTGGCACTTTTCGGGGAAATGTGCGCGGAACCCCTATTTGTTTATTTTTCTAAATACATTCAA
ATATGTATCCGCTCATGAGACAATAACCCTGATAAATGCTTCAATAATATTGAAAAAGGAAGAGTATGAG
TATTCAACATTTCCGTGTCGCCCTTATTCCCTTTTTTGCGGCATTTTGCCTTCCTGTTTTTGCTCACCCA
GAAACGCTGGTGAAAGTAAAAGATGCTGAAGATCAGTTGGGTGCACGAGTGGGTTACATCGAACTGGATC
TCAACAGCGGTAAGATCCTTGAGAGTTTTCGCCCCGAAGAACGTTTTCCAATGATGAGCACTTTTAAAGT
TCTGCTATGTGGCGCGGTATTATCCCGTATTGACGCCGGGCAAGAGCAACTCGGTCGCCGCATACACTAT
TCTCAGAATGACTTGGTTGAGTACTCACCAGTCACAGAAAAGCATCTTACGGATGGCATGACAGTAAGAG
AATTATGCAGTGCTGCCATAACCATGAGTGATAACACTGCGGCCAACTTACTTCTGACAACGATCGGAGG
ACCGAAGGAGCTAACCGCTTTTTTGCACAACATGGGGGATCATGTAACTCGCCTTGATCGTTGGGAACCG
GAGCTGAATGAAGCCATACCAAACGACGAGCGTGACACCACGATGCCTGTAGCAATGGCAACAACGTTGC
GCAAACTATTAACTGGCGAACTACTTACTCTAGCTTCCCGGCAACAATTAATAGACTGGATGGAGGCGGA
TAAAGTTGCAGGACCACTTCTGCGCTCGGCCCTTCCGGCTGGCTGGTTTATTGCTGATAAATCTGGAGCC
GGTGAGCGTGGGTCTCGCGGTATCATTGCAGCACTGGGGCCAGATGGTAAGCCCTCCCGTATCGTAGTTA
TCTACACGACGGGGAGTCAGGCAACTATGGATGAACGAAATAGACAGATCGCTGAGATAGGTGCCTCACT
GATTAAGCATTGGTAACTGTCAGACCAAGTTTACTCATATATACTTTAGATTGATTTAAAACTTCATTTT
TAATTTAAAAGGATCTAGGTGAAGATCCTTTTTGATAATCTCATGACCAAAATCCCTTAACGTGAGTTTT
CGTTCCACTGAGCGTCAGACCCCGTAGAAAAGATCAAAGGATCTTCTTGAGATCCTTTTTTTCTGCGCGT
AATCTGCTGCTTGCAAACAAAAAAACCACCGCTACCAGCGGTGGTTTGTTTGCCGGATCAAGAGCTACCA
ACTCTTTTTCCGAAGGTAACTGGCTTCAGCAGAGCGCAGATACCAAATACTGTTCTTCTAGTGTAGCCGT
AGTTAGGCCACCACTTCAAGAACTCTGTAGCACCGCCTACATACCTCGCTCTGCTAATCCTGTTACCAGT
GGCTGCTGCCAGTGGCGATAAGTCGTGTCTTACCGGGTTGGACTCAAGACGATAGTTACCGGATAAGGCG
CAGCGGTCGGGCTGAACGGGGGGTTCGTGCACACAGCCCAGCTTGGAGCGAACGACCTACACCGAACTGA
GATACCTACAGCGTGAGCTATGAGAAAGCGCCACGCTTCCCGAAGGGAGAAAGGCGGACAGGTATCCGGT
AAGCGGCAGGGTCGGAACAGGAGAGCGCACGAGGGAGCTTCCAGGGGGAAACGCCTGGTATCTTTATAGT
CCTGTCGGGTTTCGCCACCTCTGACTTGAGCGTCGATTTTTGTGATGCTCGTCAGGGGGGCGGAGCCTAT
GGAAAAACGCCAGCAACGCGGCCTTTTTACGGTTCCTGGCCTTTTGCTGGCCTTTTGCTCACATGTTCTT
TCCTGCGTTATCCCCTGATTCTGTGGATAACCGTATTACCGCCTTTGAGTGAGCTGATACCGCTCGCCGC
AGCCGAACGACCGAGCGCAGCGAGTCAGTGAGCGAGGAAGCGGAAGAGCGCCCAATACGCAAACCGCCTC
TCCCCGCGCGTTGGCCGATTCATTAATGCAGCTGGCACGACAGGTTTCCCGACTGGAAAGCGGGCAGTGA
GCGCAACGCAATTAATGTGAGTTAGCTCACTCATTAGGCACCCCAGGCTTTACACTTTATGCTTCCGGCT
CGTATGTTGTGTGGAATTGTGAGCGGATAACAATTTCACACAGGAAACAGCTATGACCATGATTACGCCA
AGCTGTAAGTTTAAACATGATCTTACTAACTAACTATTCTCATTTAAATTTTCAGAGCTTAAAAATGGCT
GAAATCACTCACAACGATGGATACGCTAACAACTTGGAAATGAAATAAGCTTGCATGCGCGGCCGCACTG
ACTGGGCCGGCC
